>Addgene plasmid #76527 | EPHA8 gRNA (BRDN0001146550) | addgene full sequence | sequence record 186008 | Addgene Assembled Sequence
CCCGGGTGCAAAGATGGATAAAGTTTTAAACAGAGAGGAATCTTTGCAGCTAATGGACCTTCTAGGTCTT
GAAAGGAGTGGGAATTGGCTCCGGTGCCCGTCAGTGGGCAGAGCGCACATCGCCCACAGTCCCCGAGAAG
TTGGGGGGAGGGGTCGGCAATTGATCCGGTGCCTAGAGAAGGTGGCGCGGGGTAAACTGGGAAAGTGATG
TCGTGTACTGGCTCCGCCTTTTTCCCGAGGGTGGGGGAGAACCGTATATAAGTGCAGTAGTCGCCGTGAA
CGTTCTTTTTCGCAACGGGTTTGCCGCCAGAACACAGGTAAGTGCCGTGTGTGGTTCCCGCGGGCCTGGC
CTCTTTACGGGTTATGGCCCTTGCGTGCCTTGAATTACTTCCACCTGGCTGCAGTACGTGATTCTTGATC
CCGAGCTTCGGGTTGGAAGTGGGTGGGAGAGTTCGAGGCCTTGCGCTTAAGGAGCCCCTTCGCCTCGTGC
TTGAGTTGAGGCCTGGCCTGGGCGCTGGGGCCGCCGCGTGCGAATCTGGTGGCACCTTCGCGCCTGTCTC
GCTGCTTTCGATAAGTCTCTAGCCATTTAAAATTTTTGATGACCTGCTGCGACGCTTTTTTTCTGGCAAG
ATAGTCTTGTAAATGCGGGCCAAGATCTGCACACTGGTATTTCGGTTTTTGGGGCCGCGGGCGGCGACGG
GGCCCGTGCGTCCCAGCGCACATGTTCGGCGAGGCGGGGCCTGCGAGCGCGGCCACCGAGAATCGGACGG
GGGTAGTCTCAAGCTGGCCGGCCTGCTCTGGTGCCTGGCCTCGCGCCGCCGTGTATCGCCCCGCCCTGGG
CGGCAAGGCTGGCCCGGTCGGCACCAGTTGCGTGAGCGGAAAGATGGCCGCTTCCCGGCCCTGCTGCAGG
GAGCTCAAAATGGAGGACGCGGCGCTCGGGAGAGCGGGCGGGTGAGTCACCCACACAAAGGAAAAGGGCC
TTTCCGTCCTCAGCCGTCGCTTCATGTGACTCCACGGAGTACCGGGCGCCGTCCAGGCACCTCGATTAGT
TCTCGAGCTTTTGGAGTACGTCGTCTTTAGGTTGGGGGGAGGGGTTTTATGCGATGGAGTTTCCCCACAC
TGAGTGGGTGGAGACTGAAGTTAGGCCAGCTTGGCACTTGATGTAATTCTCCTTGGAATTTGCCCTTTTT
GAGTTTGGATCTTGGTTCATTCTCAAGCCTCAGACAGTGGTTCAAAGTTTTTTTCTTCCATTTCAGGTGT
CGTGACGTACGGCCACCATGACCGAGTACAAGCCCACGGTGCGCCTCGCCACCCGCGACGACGTCCCCAG
GGCCGTACGCACCCTCGCCGCCGCGTTCGCCGACTACCCCGCCACGCGCCACACCGTCGATCCGGACCGC
CACATCGAGCGGGTCACCGAGCTGCAAGAACTCTTCCTCACGCGCGTCGGGCTCGACATCGGCAAGGTGT
GGGTCGCGGACGACGGCGCCGCCGTGGCGGTCTGGACCACGCCGGAGAGCGTCGAAGCGGGGGCGGTGTT
CGCCGAGATCGGCCCGCGCATGGCCGAGTTGAGCGGTTCCCGGCTGGCCGCGCAGCAACAGATGGAAGGC
CTCCTGGCGCCGCACCGGCCCAAGGAGCCCGCGTGGTTCCTGGCCACCGTCGGAGTCTCGCCCGACCACC
AGGGCAAGGGTCTGGGCAGCGCCGTCGTGCTCCCCGGAGTGGAGGCGGCCGAGCGCGCCGGGGTGCCCGC
CTTCCTGGAGACCTCCGCGCCCCGCAACCTCCCCTTCTACGAGCGGCTCGGCTTCACCGTCACCGCCGAC
GTCGAGGTGCCCGAAGGACCGCGCACCTGGTGCATGACCCGCAAGCCCGGTGCCTGAACGCGTTAAGTCG
ACAATCAACCTCTGGATTACAAAATTTGTGAAAGATTGACTGGTATTCTTAACTATGTTGCTCCTTTTAC
GCTATGTGGATACGCTGCTTTAATGCCTTTGTATCATGCTATTGCTTCCCGTATGGCTTTCATTTTCTCC
TCCTTGTATAAATCCTGGTTGCTGTCTCTTTATGAGGAGTTGTGGCCCGTTGTCAGGCAACGTGGCGTGG
TGTGCACTGTGTTTGCTGACGCAACCCCCACTGGTTGGGGCATTGCCACCACCTGTCAGCTCCTTTCCGG
GACTTTCGCTTTCCCCCTCCCTATTGCCACGGCGGAACTCATCGCCGCCTGCCTTGCCCGCTGCTGGACA
GGGGCTCGGCTGTTGGGCACTGACAATTCCGTGGTGTTGTCGGGGAAATCATCGTCCTTTCCTTGGCTGC
TCGCCTGTGTTGCCACCTGGATTCTGCGCGGGACGTCCTTCTGCTACGTCCCTTCGGCCCTCAATCCAGC
GGACCTTCCTTCCCGCGGCCTGCTGCCGGCTCTGCGGCCTCTTCCGCGTCTTCGCCTTCGCCCTCAGACG
AGTCGGATCTCCCTTTGGGCCGCCTCCCCGCGTCGACTTTAAGACCAATGACTTACAAGGCAGCTGTAGA
TCTTAGCCACTTTTTAAAAGAAAAGGGGGGACTGGAAGGGCTAATTCACTCCCAACGAAGACAAGATCTG
CTTTTTGCTTGTACTGGGTCTCTCTGGTTAGACCAGATCTGAGCCTGGGAGCTCTCTGGCTAACTAGGGA
ACCCACTGCTTAAGCCTCAATAAAGCTTGCCTTGAGTGCTTCAAGTAGTGTGTGCCCGTCTGTTGTGTGA
CTCTGGTAACTAGAGATCCCTCAGACCCTTTTAGTCAGTGTGGAAAATCTCTAGCAGTACGTATAGTAGT
TCATGTCATCTTATTATTCAGTATTTATAACTTGCAAAGAAATGAATATCAGAGAGTGAGAGGAACTTGT
TTATTGCAGCTTATAATGGTTACAAATAAAGCAATAGCATCACAAATTTCACAAATAAAGCATTTTTTTC
ACTGCATTCTAGTTGTGGTTTGTCCAAACTCATCAATGTATCTTATCATGTCTGGCTCTAGCTATCCCGC
CCCTAACTCCGCCCATCCCGCCCCTAACTCCGCCCAGTTCCGCCCATTCTCCGCCCCATGGCTGACTAAT
TTTTTTTATTTATGCAGAGGCCGAGGCCGCCTCGGCCTCTGAGCTATTCCAGAAGTAGTGAGGAGGCTTT
TTTGGAGGCCTAGGGACGTACCCAATTCGCCCTATAGTGAGTCGTATTACGCGCGCTCACTGGCCGTCGT
TTTACAACGTCGTGACTGGGAAAACCCTGGCGTTACCCAACTTAATCGCCTTGCAGCACATCCCCCTTTC
GCCAGCTGGCGTAATAGCGAAGAGGCCCGCACCGATCGCCCTTCCCAACAGTTGCGCAGCCTGAATGGCG
AATGGG
[124 nt withheld, positions 3367-3490]
C
[91 nt withheld, positions 3492-3582]
A
[49 nt withheld, positions 3584-3632]
CCTTTGACGTTGGAGTCCACGTTCTTT
[37 nt withheld, positions 3660-3696]
ACCCTATCTCGGTCTATTCTTTTGATTTATAAGGGATTTTGCCGATTTCGGCCTATTGGTTAAAAAATGA
GCTGATTTAACAAAAATTTAACGCGAATTTTAACAAAATATTAACGCTTACAATTTAGGTGGCACTTTTC
GGGGAAATGTGCGCGGAACCCCTATTTGTTTATTTTTCTAAATACATTCAAATATGTATCCGCTCATGAG
ACAATAACCCTGATAAATGCTTCAATAATATTGAAAAAGGAAGAGTATGAGTATTCAACATTTCCGTGTC
GCCCTTATTCCCTTTTTTGCGGCATTTTGCCTTCCTGTTTTTGCTCACCCAGAAACGCTGGTGAAAGTAA
AAGATGCTGAAGATCAGTTGGGTGCACGAGTGGGTTACATCGAACTGGATCTCAACAGCGGTAAGATCCT
TGAGAGTTTTCGCCCCGAAGAACGTTTTCCAATGATGAGCACTTTTAAAGTTCTGCTATGTGGCGCGGTA
TTATCCCGTATTGACGCCGGGCAAGAGCAACTCGGTCGCCGCATACACTATTCTCAGAATGACTTGGTTG
AGTACTCACCAGTCACAGAAAAGCATCTTACGGATGGCATGACAGTAAGAGAATTATGCAGTGCTGCCAT
AACCATGAGTGATAACACTGCGGCCAACTTACTTCTGACAACGATCGGAGGACCGAAGGAGCTAACCGCT
TTTTTGCACAACATGGGGGATCATGTAACTCGCCTTGATCGTTGGGAACCGGAGCTGAATGAAGCCATAC
CAAACGACGAGCGTGACACCACGATGCCTGTAGCAATGGCAACAACGTTGCGCAAACTATTAACTGGCGA
ACTACTTACTCTAGCTTCCCGGCAACAATTAATAGACTGGATGGAGGCGGATAAAGTTGCAGGACCACTT
CTGCGCTCGGCCCTTCCGGCTGGCTGGTTTATTGCTGATAAATCTGGAGCCGGTGAGCGTGGGTCTCGCG
GTATCATTGCAGCACTGGGGCCAGATGGTAAGCCCTCCCGTATCGTAGTTATCTACACGACGGGGAGTCA
GGCAACTATGGATGAACGAAATAGACAGATCGCTGAGATAGGTGCCTCACTGATTAAGCATTGGTAACTG
TCAGACCAAGTTTACTCATATATACTTTAGATTGATTTAAAACTTCATTTTTAATTTAAAAGGATCTAGG
TGAAGATCCTTTTTGATAATCTCATGACCAAAATCCCTTAACGTGAGTTTTCGTTCCACTGAGCGTCAGA
CCCCGTAGAAAAGATCAAAGGATCTTCTTGAGATCCTTTTTTTCTGCGCGTAATCTGCTGCTTGCAAACA
AAAAAACCACCGCTACCAGCGGTGGTTTGTTTGCCGGATCAAGAGCTACCAACTCTTTTTCCGAAGGTAA
CTGGCTTCAGCAGAGCGCAGATACCAAATACTGTTCTTCTAGTGTAGCCGTAGTTAGGCCACCACTTCAA
GAACTCTGTAGCACCGCCTACATACCTCGCTCTGCTAATCCTGTTACCAGTGGCTGCTGCCAGTGGCGAT
AAGTCGTGTCTTACCGGGTTGGACTCAAGACGATAGTTACCGGATAAGGCGCAGCGGTCGGGCTGAACGG
GGGGTTCGTGCACACAGCCCAGCTTGGAGCGAACGACCTACACCGAACTGAGATACCTACAGCGTGAGCT
ATGAGAAAGCGCCACGCTTCCCGAAGGGAGAAAGGCGGACAGGTATCCGGTAAGCGGCAGGGTCGGAACA
GGAGAGCGCACGAGGGAGCTTCCAGGGGGAAACGCCTGGTATCTTTATAGTCCTGTCGGGTTTCGCCACC
TCTGACTTGAGCGTCGATTTTTGTGATGCTCGTCAGGGGGGCGGAGCCTATGGAAAAACGCCAGCAACGC
GGCCTTTTTACGGTTCCTGGCCTTTTGCTGGCCTTTTGCTCACATGTTCTTTCCTGCGTTATCCCCTGAT
TCTGTGGATAACCGTATTACCGCCTTTGAGTGAGCTGATACCGCTCGCCGCAGCCGAACGACCGAGCGCA
GCGAGTCAGTGAGCGAGGAAGCGGAAGAGCGCCCAATACGCAAACCGCCTCTCCCCGCGCGTTGGCCGAT
TCATTAATGCAGCTGGCACGACAGGTTTCCCGACTGGAAAGCGGGCAGTGAGCGCAACGCAATTAATGTG
AGTTAGCTCACTCATTAGGCACCCCAGGCTTTACACTTTATGCTTCCGGCTCGTATGTTGTGTGGAATTG
TGAGCGGATAACAATTTCACACAGGAAACAGCTATGACCATGATTACGCCAAGCGCGCAATTAACCCTCA
CTAAAGGGAACAAAAGCTGGAGCTGCAAGCTTAATGTAGTCTTATGCAATACTCTTGTAGTCTTGCAACA
TGGTAACGATGAGTTAGCAACATGCCTTACAAGGAGAGAAAAAGCACCGTGCATGCCGATTGGTGGAAGT
AAGGTGGTACGATCGTGCCTTATTAGGAAGGCAACAGACGGGTCTGACATGGATTGGACGAACCACTGAA
TTGCCGCATTGCAGAGATATTGTATTTAAGTGCCTAGCTCGATACATAAACGGGTCTCTCTGGTTAGACC
AGATCTGAGCCTGGGAGCTCTCTGGCTAACTAGGGAACCCACTGCTTAAGCCTCAATAAAGCTTGCCTTG
AGTGCTTCAAGTAGTGTGTGCCCGTCTGTTGTGTGACTCTGGTAACTAGAGATCCCTCAGACCCTTTTAG
TCAGTGTGGAAAATCTCTAGCAGTGGCGCCCGAACAGGGACTTGAAAGCGAAAGGGAAACCAGAGGAGCT
CTCTCGACGCAGGACTCGGCTTGCTGAAGCGCGCACGGCAAGAGGCGAGGGGCGGCGACTGGTGAGTACG
CCAAAAATTTTGACTAGCGGAGGCTAGAAGGAGAGAGATGGGTGCGAGAGCGTCAGTATTAAGCGGGGGA
GAATTAGATCGCGATGGGAAAAAATTCGGTTAAGGCCAGGGGGAAAGAAAAAATATAAATTAAAACATAT
AGTATGGGCAAGCAGGGAGCTAGAACGATTCGCAGTTAATCCTGGCCTGTTAGAAACATCAGAAGGCTGT
AGACAAATACTGGGACAGCTACAACCATCCCTTCAGACAGGATCAGAAGAACTTAGATCATTATATAATA
CAGTAGCAACCCTCTATTGTGTGCATCAAAGGATAGAGATAAAAGACACCAAGGAAGCTTTAGACAAGAT
AGAGGAAGAGCAAAACAAAAGTAAGACCACCGCACAGCAAGCGGCCGCTGATCTTCAGACCTGGAGGAGG
AGATATGAGGGACAATTGGAGAAGTGAATTATATAAATATAAAGTAGTAAAAATTGAACCATTAGGAGTA
GCACCCACCAAGGCAAAGAGAAGAGTGGTGCAGAGAGAAAAAAGAGCAGTGGGAATAGGAGCTTTGTTCC
TTGGGTTCTTGGGAGCAGCAGGAAGCACTATGGGCGCAGCGTCAATGACGCTGACGGTACAGGCCAGACA
ATTATTGTCTGGTATAGTGCAGCAGCAGAACAATTTGCTGAGGGCTATTGAGGCGCAACAGCATCTGTTG
CAACTCACAGTCTGGGGCATCAAGCAGCTCCAGGCAAGAATCCTGGCTGTGGAAAGATACCTAAAGGATC
AACAGCTCCTGGGGATTTGGGGTTGCTCTGGAAAACTCATTTGCACCACTGCTGTGCCTTGGAATGCTAG
TTGGAGTAATAAATCTCTGGAACAGATTTGGAATCACACGACCTGGATGGAGTGGGACAGAGAAATTAAC
AATTACACAAGCTTAATACACTCCTTAATTGAAGAATCGCAAAACCAGCAAGAAAAGAATGAACAAGAAT
TATTGGAATTAGATAAATGGGCAAGTTTGTGGAATTGGTTTAACATAACAAATTGGCTGTGGTATATAAA
ATTATTCATAATGATAGTAGGAGGCTTGGTAGGTTTAAGAATAGTTTTTGCTGTACTTTCTATAGTGAAT
AGAGTTAGGCAGGGATATTCACCATTATCGTTTCAGACCCACCTCCCAACCCCGAGGGGACCCAGAGAGG
GCCTATTTCCCATGATTCCTTCATATTTGCATATACGATACAAGGCTGTTAGAGAGATAATTAGAATTAA
TTTGACTGTAAACACAAAGATATTAGTACAAAATACGTGACGTAGAAAGTAATAATTTCTTGGGTAGTTT
GCAGTTTTAAAATTATGTTTTAAAATGGACTATCATATGCTTACCGTAACTTGAAAGTATTTCGATTTCT
TGGCTTTATATATCTTGTGGAAAGGACGAAACACCGCGTCAGGCAGATCCAGACAAGTTTTAGAGCTAGA
AATAGCAAGTTAAAATAAGGCTAGTCCGTTATCAACTTGAAAAAGTGGCACCGAGTCGGTGCTTTTTTAA
GCTTGGCGTAACTAGATCTTGAGACAAATGGCAGTATTCATCCACAATTTTAAAAGAAAAGGGGGGATTG
GGGGGTACAGTGCAGGGGAAAGAATAGTAGACATAATAGCAACAGACATACAAACTAAAGAATTACAAAA
ACAAATTACAAAAATTCAAAATTTTCGGGTTTATTACAGGGACAGCAGAGATCCACTTTGGCGCCGGCTC
GAGGGGG
Features (pLannotate 1.2.2; 29 found; start..end, strand, type, name):
     14..80      +  CDS            small t antigen (fragment): SV40 (simian virus 40) small t antigen
    106..317     +  promoter       EF-1α core promoter: core promoter for human elongation factor EF-1α
    318..1256    +  intron         EF-1α intron A: intron upstream of the start codon of human EF-1α
   1278..1877    +  CDS            PuroR (fragment): puromycin N-acetyltransferase; pac from Streptomyces; confers resistance to puromycin
   1893..2481    +  misc_feature   WPRE: woodchuck hepatitis virus posttranscriptional regulatory element
   2532..2551    +  misc_feature   cPPT/CTS (fragment): central polypurine tract and central termination sequence of HIV-1
   2553..2786    +  LTR            3' LTR (ΔU3): self-inactivating 3' long terminal repeat (LTR) from HIV-1
   2864..2985    +  polyA_signal   SV40 poly(A) signal: SV40 polyadenylation signal
   3025..3160    +  rep_origin     SV40 ori: SV40 origin of replication
   3181..3199    -  promoter       T7 promoter: promoter for bacteriophage T7 RNA polymerase
   3207..3362    +  CDS            lacZα (fragment): LacZα fragment of β-galactosidase; lacZ fragment
   3367..3795    +  rep_origin     f1 ori (sequence partly withheld): f1 bacteriophage origin of replication; arrow indicates direction of (+) strand synthesis
   3848..3952    +  promoter       AmpR promoter: bla
   3953..4813    +  CDS            AmpR: β-lactamase; bla; confers resistance to ampicillin, carbenicillin, and related antibiotics
   4984..5572    +  rep_origin     ori: high-copy-number ColE1/pMB1/pBR322/pUC origin of replication
   5755..5847    +  CDS            lacI (fragment): lac repressor; lacI; The lac repressor binds to the lac operator to inhibit transcription in E. coli. This inhibition can be relieved by adding lactose or isopropyl-β-D-thiogalactopyranoside (IPTG).
   5860..5881    +  protein_bind   CAP binding site: CAP binding activates transcription in the presence of cAMP. E. coli catabolite activator protein
   5896..5926    +  promoter       lac promoter: promoter for the E. coli lac operon
   5934..5950    +  protein_bind   lac operator: The lac repressor binds to the lac operator to inhibit transcription in E. coli. This inhibition can be relieved by adding lactose or isopropyl-β-D-thiogalactopyranoside (IPTG). lac repressor encoded by lacI
   5995..6013    +  promoter       T3 promoter: promoter for bacteriophage T3 RNA polymerase
   6041..6267    +  promoter       RSV promoter: Rous sarcoma virus enhancer/promoter
   6268..6448    +  LTR            5' LTR (truncated): truncated 5' long terminal repeat (LTR) from HIV-1
   6495..6620    +  misc_feature   HIV-1 Ψ: packaging signal of human immunodeficiency virus type 1
   6604..6967    +  CDS            HIV-1 gag (fragment): gag protein from human immunodeficiency virus 1; gag
   7113..7346    +  misc_feature   RRE: The Rev response element (RRE) of HIV-1 allows for Rev-dependent mRNA export from the nucleus to the cytoplasm.
   7723..7749    +  CDS            Rev (fragment): human immunodeficiency virus 1 (HIV-1) Rev protein; rev; enhances nuclear export of unspliced and incompletely spliced viral mRNAs
   7753..7993    +  promoter       U6 promoter: RNA polymerase III promoter for human U6 snRNA
   8023..8098    +  misc_RNA       gRNA scaffold: guide RNA scaffold for the Streptococcus pyogenes CRISPR/Cas9 system
   8154..8271    +  misc_feature   cPPT/CTS: central polypurine tract and central termination sequence of HIV-1
