[The description below was written by a language model from this plasmid's Addgene catalogue record and pLannotate feature annotations shown in this document.]
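Description:
EPHA8 gRNA (BRDN0001146550) is a third-generation lentiviral CRISPR guide plasmid built on the lentiGuide-Puro backbone and designed to target the human receptor tyrosine kinase gene EPHA8 (reference transcript NM_020526.3). It belongs to a human kinome guide RNA collection. In bacteria it is maintained at high copy through a ColE1/pUC-type origin and selected with ampicillin via the β-lactamase gene. The backbone also carries an f1 origin, an SV40 origin, and residual lac and T7/T3 promoter elements inherited from the cloning vector.

The lentiviral transfer cassette begins with an RSV promoter fused to a truncated HIV-1 5' LTR, which allows Tat-independent production of the genomic RNA. This is followed by the Ψ packaging signal with a partial gag sequence and the Rev response element for Rev-dependent nuclear export. Within the cassette, a human U6 RNA polymerase III promoter drives the EPHA8-specific spacer joined to the Streptococcus pyogenes Cas9 guide RNA scaffold. A central polypurine tract follows, which aids nuclear import of the reverse-transcribed genome. Downstream, the EF-1α core promoter with its intron A expresses puromycin N-acetyltransferase for selection of transduced mammalian cells, and a WPRE enhances transcript expression. A self-inactivating ΔU3 3' LTR closes the viral unit and is followed by an SV40 polyadenylation signal.

The plasmid does not encode Cas9, so it is meant to be used with a separate Cas9 vector such as lentiCas9-Blast or in cells that already express Cas9. In that setting it is typically used for Cas9-directed cleavage and knockout of EPHA8 in human cells.
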