Addgene plasmid #76527: EPHA8 gRNA (BRDN0001146550)
Purpose: 3rd generation lentiviral gRNA plasmid targeting human EPHA8
Depositing lab: John Doench & David Root. Depositing organization: Broad Institute. Publication: Optimized sgRNA design to maximize activity and minimize off-target effects of CRISPR-Cas9. Doench JG, Fusi N, Sullender M, Hegde M, Vaimberg EW, Donovan KF, Smith I, Tothova Z, Wilen C, Orchard R, Virgin HW, Listgarten J, Root DE. Nat Biotechnol. 2016 Jan 18. doi: 10.1038/nbt.3437. PubMed 26780180.
Backbone
  Vector backbone: lentiGuide-Puro
  Backbone manufacturer: Zhang Lab (Addgene plasmid # 52963)
  Vector type: Mammalian Expression, Lentiviral, CRISPR
  Selectable markers: Puromycin
Growth in bacteria
  Bacterial resistance: Ampicillin, 100 μg/mL
  Growth temperature: 37°C
  Growth strain: DH5alpha
  Copy number: High Copy
Gene/Insert
  Gene/Insert name: EPHA8 (alt names: EPHA8; NM_020526.3)
  gRNA/shRNA sequence: CGTCAGGCAGATCCAGACAA
  Species: H. sapiens (human)
  Entrez Gene: EPHA8 (a.k.a. EEK, EK3, HEK3)
  Promoter: hU6
  Cloning method: Unknown
  Sequencing primers: 5′ U6-F; 3′ pS2-R
Terms and licenses: Academic/Nonprofit Terms; Industry Terms: Not Available to Industry
Depositor comments: The gRNA was designed to target the following Genbank reference sequence(s): NM_020526.3. Note that this plasmid does NOT contain Cas9. It should be used in conjunction with lentiCas9-Blast (Addgene #52962) or otherwise with cell lines already expressing Cas9. Browse the full kinome gRNA library at http://www.addgene.org/pooled-library/broadgpp-human-kinome/ or visit http://www.broadinstitute.org/rnai/public/ for detailed protocols and information.
How to cite: EPHA8 gRNA (BRDN0001146550) was a gift from John Doench & David Root (Addgene plasmid # 76527 ; http://n2t.net/addgene:76527 ; RRID:Addgene_76527)
