>Addgene plasmid #76527 | EPHA8 gRNA (BRDN0001146550) | depositor partial sequence | sequence record 143987 | Target Sequence
CGTCAGGCAGATCCAGACAA
