>Addgene plasmid #76527 | EPHA8 gRNA (BRDN0001146550) | addgene partial sequence | sequence record 186007 | hU6-F
TAGAAAGTAATAATTTCTTGGGTAGTTTGCAGTTTTAAAATTATGTTTTAAAATGGACTATCATATGCTT
ACCGTAACTTGAAAGTATTTCGATTTCTTGGCTTTATATATCTTGTGGAAAGGACGAAACACCGCGTCAG
GCAGATCCAGACAAGTTTTAGAGCTAGAAATAGCAAGTTAAAATAAGGCTAGTCCGTTATCAACTTGAAA
AAGTGGCACCGAGTCGGTGCTTTTTTAAGCTTGGCGTAACTAGATCTTGAGACAAATGGCAGTATTCATC
CACAATTTTAAAAGAAAAGGGGGGATTGGGGGGTACAGTGCAGGGGAAAGAATAGTAGACATAATAGCAA
CAGACATACAAACTAAAGAATTACAAAAACAAATTACAAAAATTCAAAATTTTCGGGTTTATTACAGGGA
CAGCAGAGATCCACTTTGGCGCCGGCTCGAGGGGGCCCGGGTGCAAAGATGGATAAAGTTTTAAACAGAG
AGGAATCTTTGCAGCTAATGGACCTTCTAGGTCTTGAAAGGAGTGGGAATTGGCTCCGGTGCCCGTCAGT
GGGCAGAGCG
